>Addgene plasmid #210627 | pSPgRNA_Ex3_3 | addgene full sequence | sequence record 417997 | Addgene NGS Result
GAGGGCCTATTTCCCATGATTCCTTCATATTTGCATATACGATACAAGGCTGTTAGAGAGATAATTGGAA
TTAATTTGACTGTAAACACAAAGATATTAGTACAAAATACGTGACGTAGAAAGTAATAATTTCTTGGGTA
GTTTGCAGTTTTAAAATTATGTTTTAAAATGGACTATCATATGCTTATCGTAACTTGAAAGTATTTCGAT
TTCTTGGCTTTATATATCTTGTGGAAAGGACGAAACACCGAGGACTCAGCTGCACCATGGTTTTAGAGCT
AGAAATAGCAAGTTAAAATAAGGCTAGTCCGTTATCAACTTGAAAAAGTGGCACCGAGTCGGTGCTTTTT
TTCCGCGGTGGAGCTCCAGCTTTTGTTCCCTTTAGTGAGGGTTAATTGCGCGCTTGGCGTAATCATGGTC
ATAGCTGTTTCCTGTGTGAAATTGTTATCCGCTCACAATTCCACACAACATACGAGCCGGAAGCATAAAG
TGTAAAGCCTGGGGTGCCTAATGAGTGAGCTAACTCACATTAATTGCGTTGCGCTCACTGCCCGCTTTCC
AGTCGGGAAACCTGTCGTGCCAGCTGCATTAATGAATCGGCCAACGCGCGGGGAGAGGCGGTTTGCGTAT
TGGGCGCTCTTCCGCTTCCTCGCTCACTGACTCGCTGCGCTCGGTCGTTCGGCTGCGGCGAGCGGTATCA
GCTCACTCAAAGGCGGTAATACGGTTATCCACAGAATCAGGGGATAACGCAGGAAAGAACATGTGAGCAA
AAGGCCAGCAAAAGGCCAGGAACCGTAAAAAGGCCGCGTTGCTGGCGTTTTTCCATAGGCTCCGCCCCCC
TGACGAGCATCACAAAAATCGACGCTCAAGTCAGAGGTGGCGAAACCCGACAGGACTATAAAGATACCAG
GCGTTTCCCCCTGGAAGCTCCCTCGTGCGCTCTCCTGTTCCGACCCTGCCGCTTACCGGATACCTGTCCG
CCTTTCTCCCTTCGGGAAGCGTGGCGCTTTCTCATAGCTCACGCTGTAGGTATCTCAGTTCGGTGTAGGT
CGTTCGCTCCAAGCTGGGCTGTGTGCACGAACCCCCCGTTCAGCCCGACCGCTGCGCCTTATCCGGTAAC
TATCGTCTTGAGTCCAACCCGGTAAGACACGACTTATCGCCACTGGCAGCAGCCACTGGTAACAGGATTA
GCAGAGCGAGGTATGTAGGCGGTGCTACAGAGTTCTTGAAGTGGTGGCCTAACTACGGCTACACTAGAAG
AACAGTATTTGGTATCTGCGCTCTGCTGAAGCCAGTTACCTTCGGAAAAAGAGTTGGTAGCTCTTGATCC
GGCAAACAAACCACCGCTGGTAGCGGTGGTTTTTTTGTTTGCAAGCAGCAGATTACGCGCAGAAAAAAAG
GATCTCAAGAAGATCCTTTGATCTTTTCTACGGGGTCTGACGCTCAGTGGAACGAAAACTCACGTTAAGG
GATTTTGGTCATGAGATTATCAAAAAGGATCTTCACCTAGATCCTTTTAAATTAAAAATGAAGTTTTAAA
TCAATCTAAAGTATATATGAGTAAACTTGGTCTGACAGTTACCAATGCTTAATCAGTGAGGCACCTATCT
CAGCGATCTGTCTATTTCGTTCATCCATAGTTGCCTGACTCCCCGTCGTGTAGATAACTACGATACGGGA
GGGCTTACCATCTGGCCCCAGTGCTGCAATGATACCGCGAGACCCACGCTCACCGGCTCCAGATTTATCA
GCAATAAACCAGCCAGCCGGAAGGGCCGAGCGCAGAAGTGGTCCTGCAACTTTATCCGCCTCCATCCAGT
CTATTAATTGTTGCCGGGAAGCTAGAGTAAGTAGTTCGCCAGTTAATAGTTTGCGCAACGTTGTTGCCAT
TGCTACAGGCATCGTGGTGTCACGCTCGTCGTTTGGTATGGCTTCATTCAGCTCCGGTTCCCAACGATCA
AGGCGAGTTACATGATCCCCCATGTTGTGCAAAAAAGCGGTTAGCTCCTTCGGTCCTCCGATCGTTGTCA
GAAGTAAGTTGGCCGCAGTGTTATCACTCATGGTTATGGCAGCACTGCATAATTCTCTTACTGTCATGCC
ATCCGTAAGATGCTTTTCTGTGACTGGTGAGTACTCAACCAAGTCATTCTGAGAATAGTGTATGCGGCGA
CCGAGTTGCTCTTGCCCGGCGTCAATACGGGATAATACCGCGCCACATAGCAGAACTTTAAAAGTGCTCA
TCATTGGAAAACGTTCTTCGGGGCGAAAACTCTCAAGGATCTTACCGCTGTTGAGATCCAGTTCGATGTA
ACCCACTCGTGCACCCAACTGATCTTCAGCATCTTTTACTTTCACCAGCGTTTCTGGGTGAGCAAAAACA
GGAAGGCAAAATGCCGCAAAAAAGGGAATAAGGGCGACACGGAAATGTTGAATACTCATACTCTTCCTTT
TTCAATATTATTGAAGCATTTATCAGGGTTATTGTCTCATGAGCGGATACATATTTGAATGTATTTAGAA
AAATAAACAAATAGGGGTTCCGCGCACATTTCCCCGAAAAGTGCCACCTAAATTGTAAGCGTTAATATTT
TGTTAAAATTCGCGTTAAATTTTTGTTAAATCAGCTCATTTTTTAACCAATAGGCCGAAATCGGCAAAAT
CCCTTATAAATCAAAAGAATAGACCGAGATAGGGT
[37 nt withheld, positions 2696-2732]
AAAGAACGTGGACTCCAACGTCAAAGG
[49 nt withheld, positions 2760-2808]
T
[91 nt withheld, positions 2810-2900]
G
[124 nt withheld, positions 2902-3025]
CCCATTCGCCATTCAGGCTGCGCAACTGTTGGGAAGGGCGATCGGTGCGGGCCTCTTCGCTATTACGCCA
GCTGGCGAAAGGGGGATGTGCTGCAAGGCGATTAAGTTGGGTAACGCCAGGGTTTTCCCAGTCACGACGT
TGTAAAACGACGGCCAGTGAGCGCGCGTAATACGACTCACTATAGGGCGAATTGGGTACC
Features (pLannotate 1.2.2; 13 found; start..end, strand, type, name):
      1..241     +  promoter       U6 promoter: RNA polymerase III promoter for human U6 snRNA
    270..345     +  misc_RNA       gRNA scaffold: guide RNA scaffold for the Streptococcus pyogenes CRISPR/Cas9 system
    379..397     -  promoter       T3 promoter: promoter for bacteriophage T3 RNA polymerase
    442..458     -  protein_bind   lac operator: The lac repressor binds to the lac operator to inhibit transcription in E. coli. This inhibition can be relieved by adding lactose or isopropyl-β-D-thiogalactopyranoside (IPTG). lac repressor encoded by lacI
    466..496     -  promoter       lac promoter: promoter for the E. coli lac operon
    511..532     -  protein_bind   CAP binding site: CAP binding activates transcription in the presence of cAMP. E. coli catabolite activator protein
    545..637     -  CDS            lacI (fragment): lac repressor; lacI; The lac repressor binds to the lac operator to inhibit transcription in E. coli. This inhibition can be relieved by adding lactose or isopropyl-β-D-thiogalactopyranoside (IPTG).
    820..1408    -  rep_origin     ori: high-copy-number ColE1/pMB1/pBR322/pUC origin of replication
   1579..2439    -  CDS            AmpR: β-lactamase; bla; confers resistance to ampicillin, carbenicillin, and related antibiotics
   2440..2544    -  promoter       AmpR promoter: bla
   2597..3025    -  rep_origin     f1 ori (sequence partly withheld): f1 bacteriophage origin of replication; arrow indicates direction of (+) strand synthesis
   3030..3185    -  CDS            lacZα (fragment): LacZα fragment of β-galactosidase; lacZ fragment
   3193..3211    +  promoter       T7 promoter: promoter for bacteriophage T7 RNA polymerase
