[The description below was written by a language model from this plasmid's Addgene catalogue record and pLannotate feature annotations shown in this document.]
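Description:
pSPgRNA_Ex3_3 is a small (about 3.2 kb) CRISPR guide RNA expression plasmid built on the pSPgRNA backbone, designed for transient delivery into mammalian cells. It carries a single 20-nucleotide spacer directed against exon 3 of the human TAL1 gene (also known as SCL), which encodes a basic helix-loop-helix transcription factor involved in hematopoiesis. The spacer was inserted by restriction cloning at the BbsI site, which was destroyed in the process, placing it in the gap between the human U6 promoter and the Streptococcus pyogenes Cas9 gRNA scaffold. U6 is an RNA polymerase III promoter, so the cassette yields a complete single guide RNA. The plasmid encodes no Cas9 or Cas9 derivative, so a compatible S. pyogenes Cas9 protein must be supplied from a separate construct. It also has no mammalian selection marker or reporter among the annotated features.

The remainder of the plasmid is a standard bacterial cloning-vector backbone. A high-copy ColE1/pUC-type origin drives replication in E. coli, and the β-lactamase gene with its own promoter provides ampicillin selection. An f1 phage origin is also present, along with T3 and T7 promoters. Remnants of the lac region are annotated as well: the lac promoter, operator, CAP binding site, and fragments of lacZα and lacI. These play no role in guide expression. The name suggests it is one of several guides designed against TAL1 exon 3, and the associated work concerns the differing roles of TAL1 isoforms. The record does not state which Cas9 variant it was paired with, or whether the aim was cutting or another form of targeting.
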