Addgene plasmid #210627: pSPgRNA_Ex3_3
Purpose: gRNA target sequences for TAL1 Exon 3
Depositing lab: Maayan Salton. Depositing organization: Hebrew University. Publication: Isoforms of the TAL1 transcription factor have different roles in hematopoiesis and cell growth. Sharma A, Mistriel-Zerbib S, Najar RA, Engal E, Bentata M, Taqatqa N, Dahan S, Cohen K, Jaffe-Herman S, Geminder O, Baker M, Nevo Y, Plaschkes I, Kay G, Drier Y, Berger M, Salton M. PLoS Biol. 2023 Jun 28;21(6):e3002175. doi: 10.1371/journal.pbio.3002175. PubMed 37379322.
Backbone
  Vector backbone: pSPgRNA
  Backbone manufacturer: Charles Gersbach, Addgene plasmid #47108
  Backbone size w/o insert (bp): 3223
  Vector type: CRISPR
Growth in bacteria
  Bacterial resistance: Ampicillin, 100 μg/mL
  Growth temperature: 37°C
  Growth strain: DH5alpha
  Copy number: High Copy
Gene/Insert
  Gene/Insert name: TAL1 Exon 3 gRNA
  gRNA/shRNA sequence: GAGGACTCAGCTGCACCATG
  Species: H. sapiens (human)
  Entrez Gene: TAL1 (a.k.a. SCL, TCL5, bHLHa17, tal-1)
  Cloning method: Restriction Enzyme; 5′ cloning site BbsI (destroyed during cloning)
Terms and licenses: Academic/Nonprofit Terms; Industry Terms: Not Available to Industry
How to cite: pSPgRNA_Ex3_3 was a gift from Maayan Salton (Addgene plasmid # 210627 ; http://n2t.net/addgene:210627 ; RRID:Addgene_210627)
